>Addgene plasmid #204432 | Interface-1 (e) | addgene full sequence | sequence record 404939 | Addgene NGS Result
TAGTGAACCGTCAGATCCGCTAGCGCTACCGATGTGGCGACTACGTCGGGCCGCTGTGGCCTGTGAGGTC
TGCCAGTCTTTAGTGAAACACAGCTCTGGAATAAAAGGAAGTTTACCACTACAAAAACTACATCTGGTTT
CACGAAGCATTTATCATTCACATCATCCTACCTTAAAGCTTCAACGACCCCAATTAAGGACATCCTTTCA
GCAGTTCTCTTCTCTGACAAACCTTCCTTTACGTAAACTGAAATTCTCTCCAATTAAATATGGCTACCAG
CCTCGCAGGAATTTTTGGCCAGCAAGATTAGCTACGAGACTCTTAAAACTTCGCTATCTCATACTAGGAT
CGGCTGTTGGGGGTGGCTACACAGCCAAAAAGACTTTTGATCAGTGGAAAGATATGATACCGGACCTTAG
TGAATATAAATGGATTGTGCCTGACATTGTGTGGGAAATTGATGAGTATATCGATTTTGAGAAAATTAGA
AAAGCCCTTCCTAATTCAGAAGACCTTGTAAAGTTAGCACCAGACTTTGACAAGATTGTTGAAAGCCTTA
GCTTATTGAAGGACTTTTTTACCTCAGGTTCTCCGGAAGAAACGGCGTTTAGAGCAACAGATCGTGGATC
TGAAAGTGACAAGCATTTTAGAAAGGTGTCAGACAAAGAGAAAATTGACCAACTTCAGGAAGAACTTCTG
CACACTCAGTTGAAGTATCAGAGAATCTTGGAACGATTAGAAAAGGAGAACAAAGAATTGAGAAAATTAG
TATTGCAGAAAGATGACAAAGGCATTCATCATAGAAAGCTTAAGAAATCTTTGATTGACATGTATTCTGA
AGTTCTTGATGTTCTCTCTGATTATGATGCCAGTTATAATACGCAAGATCATCTGCCACGGGTTGTTGTG
GTTGGAGATCAGAGTGCTGGAAAGACTAGTGTGTTGGAAATGATTGCCCAAGCTCGAATATTCCCAAGAG
GATCTGGGGAGATGATGACACGTTCTCCAGTTAAGGTGACTCTGAGTGAAGGTCCTCACCATGTGGCCCT
ATTTAAAGATAGTTCTCGGGAGTTTGATCTTACCAAAGAAGAAGATCTTGCAGCATTAAGACATGAAATA
GAACTTCGAATGAGGAAAAATGTGAAAGAAGGCTGTACCGTTAGCCCTGAGACCATATCCTTAAATGTAA
AAGGCCCTGGACTACAGAGGATGGTGCTTGTTGACTTACCAGGTGTGATTAATACTGTGACATCAGGCAT
GGCTCCTGACACAAAGGAAACTATTTTCAGTATCAGCAAAGCTTACATGCAGAATCCTAATGCCATCATA
CTGTGTATTCAAGATGGATCTGTGGATGCTGAACGCAGTATTGTTACAGACTTGGTCAGTCAAATGGACC
CTCATGGAAGGAGAACCATATTCGTTTTGACCAAAGTAGACCTGGCAGAGAAAAATGTAGCCAGTCCAAG
CAGGATTCAGCAGATAATTGAAGGAAAGCTCTTCCCAATGAAAGCTTTAGGTTATTTTGCTGTTGTAACA
GGAAAAGGGAACAGCTCTGAAAGCATTGAAGCTATAAGAGAATATGAAGAAGAGTTTTTTCAGAATTCAA
AGCTCCTAAAGACAAGCATGCTAAAGGCACACCAAGTGACTACAAGAAATTTAAGCCTTGCAGTATCAGA
CTGCTTTTGGAAAATGGTACGAGAGTCTGTTGAACAACAGGCTGATAGTTTCAAAGCAACACGTTTTAAC
CTTGAAACTGAATGGAAGAATAACTATCCTCGCCTGCGGGAACTTGACCGGAATGAACTATTTGAAAAAG
CTAAAAATGAAATCCTTGATGAAGTTATCAGTCTGAGCCAGGTTACACCAAAACATTGGGAGGAAATCCT
TCAACAATCTTTGTGGGAAAGAGTATCAACTGCGGTGATTGAAAACATCTACCTTCCAGCTGCGCAGACC
ATGAATTCAGGAACTTTTAACACCACAGTGGATATCAAGCTTAAACAGTGGACTGATAAACAACTTCCTA
ATAAAGCAGTAGAGGTTGCTTGGGAGACCCTACAAGAAGAATTTTCCCGCTTTATGACAGAACCGAAAGG
GAAAGAGCATGATGACATATTTGATAAACTTAAAGAGGCCGTTAAGGAAGAAAGTATTAAACGACACAAG
TGGAATGACTTTGCGGAGGACAGCTTGAGGGTTATTCAACACAATGCTTTGGAAGACCGATCCATATCTG
ATAAACAGCAATGGGATGCAGCTATTTATTTTATGGAAGAGGCTCTGCAGGCTCGTCTCAAGGATACTGA
AAATGCAATTGAAAACATGGTGGGTCCAGACTGGAAAAAGAGGTGGTTATACTGGAAGAATCGGACCCAA
GAACAGTGTGTTCACAATGAAACCAAGAATGAATTGGAGAAGATGTTGAAATGTAATGAGGAGCACCCAG
CTTATCTTGCAAGTGATGAAATAACCACAGTCCGGAAGAACCTTGAATCCCGAGGAGTAGAAGTAGATCC
AAGCTTGATTAAGGATACTTGGCATCAAGTTTATAGAAGACATTTTTTAAAAACAGCTCTAAACCATTGT
AACCTTTGTCGAAGAGGTTTTTATTACTACCAAAGGCATTTTGTAGATTCTGAGTTGGAATGCAATGATG
TGGTCTTGTTTTGGCGTATACAGCGCATGCTTGCTATCACCGCAAATACTTTAAGGCAACAACTTACAAA
TACTGAAGTTAGGCGATTAGAGAAAAATGTTAAAGAGGTATTGGAAGATTTTGCTGAAGATGGTGAGAAG
AAGATTAAATTGCTTACTGGTAAACGCGTTCAACTGGCGGAAGACCTCAAGAAAGTTAGAGAAATTCAAG
AAAAACTTGATGCTTTCATTGAAGCTCTTCATCAGGAGAAAGGGCTAGCGCTACCGGTCGCCACCATGGT
GAGCAAGGGCGAGGAGCTGTTCACCGGGGTGGTGCCCATCCTGGTCGAGCTGGACGGCGACGTAAACGGC
CACAAGTTCAGCGTGTCCGGCGAGGGCGAGGGCGATGCCACCTACGGCAAGCTGACCCTGAAGTTCATCT
GCACCACCGGCAAGCTGCCCGTGCCCTGGCCCACCCTCGTGACCACCCTGACCTACGGCGTGCAGTGCTT
CAGCCGCTACCCCGACCACATGAAGCAGCACGACTTCTTCAAGTCCGCCATGCCCGAAGGCTACGTCCAG
GAGCGCACCATCTTCTTCAAGGACGACGGCAACTACAAGACCCGCGCCGAGGTGAAGTTCGAGGGCGACA
CCCTGGTGAACCGCATCGAGCTGAAGGGCATCGACTTCAAGGAGGACGGCAACATCCTGGGGCACAAGCT
GGAGTACAACTACAACAGCCACAACGTCTATATCATGGCCGACAAGCAGAAGAACGGCATCAAGGTGAAC
TTCAAGATCCGCCACAACATCGAGGACGGCAGCGTGCAGCTCGCCGACCACTACCAGCAGAACACCCCCA
TCGGCGACGGCCCCGTGCTGCTGCCCGACAACCACTACCTGAGCACCCAGTCCAAGCTGAGCAAAGACCC
CAACGAGAAGCGCGATCACATGGTCCTGCTGGAGTTCGTGACCGCCGCCGGGATCACTCTCGGCATGGAC
GAGCTGTACAAGTAAAGCGGCCGCGACTCTAGATCATAATCAGCCATACCACATTTGTAGAGGTTTTACT
TGCTTTAAAAAACCTCCCACACCTCCCCCTGAACCTGAAACATAAAATGAATGCAATTGTTGTTGTTAAC
TTGTTTATTGCAGCTTATAATGGTTACAAATAAAGCAATAGCATCACAAATTTCACAAATAAAGCATTTT
TTTCACTGCATTCTAGTTGTGGTTTGTCCAAACTCATCAATGTATCTTAAGGCGTAAATTGTAAGCGTTA
ATATTTTGTTAAAATTCGCGTTAAATTTTTGTTAAATCAGCTCATTTTTTAACCAATAGGCCGAAATCGG
CAAAATCCCTTATAAATCAAAAGAATAGACCGAGATAGGGT
[37 nt withheld, positions 4032-4068]
AAAGAACGTGGACTCCAACGTCAAAGG
[49 nt withheld, positions 4096-4144]
T
[91 nt withheld, positions 4146-4236]
G
[124 nt withheld, positions 4238-4361]
CAGGTGGCACTTTTCGGGGAAATGTGCGCGGAACCCCTATTTGTTTATTTTTCTAAATACATTCAAATAT
GTATCCGCTCATGAGACAATAACCCTGATAAATGCTTCAATAATATTGAAAAAGGAAGAGTCCTGAGGCG
GAAAGAACCAGCTGTGGAATGTGTGTCAGTTAGGGTGTGGAAAGTCCCCAGGCTCCCCAGCAGGCAGAAG
TATGCAAAGCATGCATCTCAATTAGTCAGCAACCAGGTGTGGAAAGTCCCCAGGCTCCCCAGCAGGCAGA
AGTATGCAAAGCATGCATCTCAATTAGTCAGCAACCATAGTCCCGCCCCTAACTCCGCCCATCCCGCCCC
TAACTCCGCCCAGTTCCGCCCATTCTCCGCCCCATGGCTGACTAATTTTTTTTATTTATGCAGAGGCCGA
GGCCGCCTCGGCCTCTGAGCTATTCCAGAAGTAGTGAGGAGGCTTTTTTGGAGGCCTAGGCTTTTGCAAA
GATCGATCAAGAGACAGGATGAGGATCGTTTCGCATGATTGAACAAGATGGATTGCACGCAGGTTCTCCG
GCCGCTTGGGTGGAGAGGCTATTCGGCTATGACTGGGCACAACAGACAATCGGCTGCTCTGATGCCGCCG
TGTTCCGGCTGTCAGCGCAGGGGCGCCCGGTTCTTTTTGTCAAGACCGACCTGTCCGGTGCCCTGAATGA
ACTGCAAGACGAGGCAGCGCGGCTATCGTGGCTGGCCACGACGGGCGTTCCTTGCGCAGCTGTGCTCGAC
GTTGTCACTGAAGCGGGAAGGGACTGGCTGCTATTGGGCGAAGTGCCGGGGCAGGATCTCCTGTCATCTC
ACCTTGCTCCTGCCGAGAAAGTATCCATCATGGCTGATGCAATGCGGCGGCTGCATACGCTTGATCCGGC
TACCTGCCCATTCGACCACCAAGCGAAACATCGCATCGAGCGAGCACGTACTCGGATGGAAGCCGGTCTT
GTCGATCAGGATGATCTGGACGAAGAGCATCAGGGGCTCGCGCCAGCCGAACTGTTCGCCAGGCTCAAGG
CGAGCATGCCCGACGGCGAGGATCTCGTCGTGACCCATGGCGATGCCTGCTTGCCGAATATCATGGTGGA
AAATGGCCGCTTTTCTGGATTCATCGACTGTGGCCGGCTGGGTGTGGCGGACCGCTATCAGGACATAGCG
TTGGCTACCCGTGATATTGCTGAAGAGCTTGGCGGCGAATGGGCTGACCGCTTCCTCGTGCTTTACGGTA
TCGCCGCTCCCGATTCGCAGCGCATCGCCTTCTATCGCCTTCTTGACGAGTTCTTCTGAGCGGGACTCTG
GGGTTCGAAATGACCGACCAAGCGACGCCCAACCTGCCATCACGAGATTTCGATTCCACCGCCGCCTTCT
ATGAAAGGTTGGGCTTCGGAATCGTTTTCCGGGACGCCGGCTGGATGATCCTCCAGCGCGGGGATCTCAT
GCTGGAGTTCTTCGCCCACCCTAGGGGGAGGCTAACTGAAACACGGAAGGAGACAATACCGGAAGGAACC
CGCGCTATGACGGCAATAAAAAGACAGAATAAAACGCACGGTGTTGGGTCGTTTGTTCATAAACGCGGGG
TTCGGTCCCAGGGCTGGCACTCTGTCGATACCCCACCGAGACCCCATTGGGGCCAATACGCCCGCGTTTC
TTCCTTTTCCCCACCCCACCCCCCAAGTTCGGGTGAAGGCCCAGGGCTCGCAGCCAACGTCGGGGCGGCA
GGCCCTGCCATAGCCTCAGGTTACTCATATATACTTTAGATTGATTTAAAACTTCATTTTTAATTTAAAA
GGATCTAGGTGAAGATCCTTTTTGATAATCTCATGACCAAAATCCCTTAACGTGAGTTTTCGTTCCACTG
AGCGTCAGACCCCGTAGAAAAGATCAAAGGATCTTCTTGAGATCCTTTTTTTCTGCGCGTAATCTGCTGC
TTGCAAACAAAAAAACCACCGCTACCAGCGGTGGTTTGTTTGCCGGATCAAGAGCTACCAACTCTTTTTC
CGAAGGTAACTGGCTTCAGCAGAGCGCAGATACCAAATACTGTTCTTCTAGTGTAGCCGTAGTTAGGCCA
CCACTTCAAGAACTCTGTAGCACCGCCTACATACCTCGCTCTGCTAATCCTGTTACCAGTGGCTGCTGCC
AGTGGCGATAAGTCGTGTCTTACCGGGTTGGACTCAAGACGATAGTTACCGGATAAGGCGCAGCGGTCGG
GCTGAACGGGGGGTTCGTGCACACAGCCCAGCTTGGAGCGAACGACCTACACCGAACTGAGATACCTACA
GCGTGAGCTATGAGAAAGCGCCACGCTTCCCGAAGGGAGAAAGGCGGACAGGTATCCGGTAAGCGGCAGG
GTCGGAACAGGAGAGCGCACGAGGGAGCTTCCAGGGGGAAACGCCTGGTATCTTTATAGTCCTGTCGGGT
TTCGCCACCTCTGACTTGAGCGTCGATTTTTGTGATGCTCGTCAGGGGGGCGGAGCCTATGGAAAAACGC
CAGCAACGCGGCCTTTTTACGGTTCCTGGCCTTTTGCTGGCCTTTTGCTCACATGTTCTTTCCTGCGTTA
TCCCCTGATTCTGTGGATAACCGTATTACCGCCATGCATTAGTTATTAATAGTAATCAATTACGGGGTCA
TTAGTTCATAGCCCATATATGGAGTTCCGCGTTACATAACTTACGGTAAATGGCCCGCCTGGCTGACCGC
CCAACGACCCCCGCCCATTGACGTCAATAATGACGTATGTTCCCATAGTAACGCCAATAGGGACTTTCCA
TTGACGTCAATGGGTGGAGTATTTACGGTAAACTGCCCACTTGGCAGTACATCAAGTGTATCATATGCCA
AGTACGCCCCCTATTGACGTCAATGACGGTAAATGGCCCGCCTGGCATTATGCCCAGTACATGACCTTAT
GGGACTTTCCTACTTGGCAGTACATCTACGTATTAGTCATCGCTATTACCATGGTGATGCGGTTTTGGCA
GTACATCAATGGGCGTGGATAGCGGTTTGACTCACGGGGATTTCCAAGTCTCCACCCCATTGACGTCAAT
GGGAGTTTGTTTTGGCACCAAAATCAACGGGACTTTCCAAAATGTCGTAACAACTCCGCCCCATTGACGC
AAATGGGCGGTAGGCGTGTACGGTGGGAGGTCTATATAAGCAGAGCTGGTT
Features (pLannotate 1.2.2; 15 found; start..end, strand, type, name):
      1..17      +  promoter       tight TRE promoter (fragment): Tet-responsive promoter PTight, consisting of seven tet operator sequences followed by the minimal CMV promoter
     32..2911    +  CDS            OPA1: OPA1_HUMAN - Also known as KIAA0567. Experimental evidence at protein level: Swiss-Prot protein existence level 1. Isoforms that contain the alternative exon 4b (present in isoform 4 and isoform 5) are required for mitochondrial genome maintenance, possibly by anchoring the mitochondrial nucleoids to the inner mitochondrial membrane. From Homo sapiens (Human).
   2936..3655    +  CDS            mEGFP: enhanced GFP with monomerizing A206K mutation (Zacharias et al., 2002) mammalian codon-optimized
   3672..3755    +  CDS            large T antigen (fragment): large T antigen from SV40 (simian virus 40)
   3778..3899    +  polyA_signal   SV40 poly(A) signal: SV40 polyadenylation signal
   3933..4361    -  rep_origin     f1 ori (sequence partly withheld): f1 bacteriophage origin of replication; arrow indicates direction of (+) strand synthesis
   4388..4492    +  promoter       AmpR promoter: bla
   4494..4851    +  promoter       SV40 promoter: SV40 enhancer and early promoter
   4886..5680    +  CDS            NeoR/KanR: aminoglycoside phosphotransferase from Tn5; aph(3')-II (or nptII); confers resistance to neomycin, kanamycin, and G418 (Geneticin®)
   5701..5853    +  CDS            ble (fragment): BLE_KLEPN - Experimental evidence at protein level: Swiss-Prot protein existence level 1. Binding protein with a strong affinity to the bleomycin family of antibiotics. Binds to CL990; an antimitotic-antibiotic compound. From Klebsiella pneumoniae.
   5912..5959    +  polyA_signal   HSV TK poly(A) signal: herpes simplex virus thymidine kinase polyadenylation signal (Cole and Stacy, 1985)
   6050..6066    -  polyA_signal   bGH poly(A) signal (fragment): bovine growth hormone polyadenylation signal
   6288..6876    +  rep_origin     ori: high-copy-number ColE1/pMB1/pBR322/pUC origin of replication
   7051..7354    +  enhancer       CMV enhancer: human cytomegalovirus immediate early enhancer
   7355..7558    +  promoter       CMV promoter: human cytomegalovirus (CMV) immediate early promoter
