[The description below was written by a language model from this plasmid's Addgene catalogue record and pLannotate feature annotations shown in this document.]
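Description:
Interface-1 (e) is a mammalian expression plasmid built on the Clontech pEGFP-N1 backbone that encodes human OPA1 isoform 1 carrying an H631A point mutation, fused to a green fluorescent protein. It replicates in E. coli at high copy from a ColE1/pUC-type origin and also carries an f1 origin for single-stranded DNA production. A single NeoR/KanR (Tn5 aminoglycoside phosphotransferase) gene provides both selections. A bacterial bla-type promoter drives it for kanamycin resistance in bacteria. The SV40 enhancer/early promoter drives it for G418 selection in mammalian cells, with the HSV TK polyadenylation signal terminating the cassette.

The payload is transcribed from the CMV immediate-early enhancer and promoter, which sit at the end of the linearised record and read across the numbering origin into the OPA1 coding sequence. The short "tight TRE" hit at the start is most likely just the tail of the CMV minimal promoter region rather than a tetracycline-responsive element. Other small fragment hits (large T antigen, ble, bGH poly(A)) look like backbone remnants or annotation artefacts. The OPA1 open reading frame is followed, after a short linker, by the fluorescent protein and the SV40 poly(A) signal. The catalogue lists the tag as EGFP, N-terminal on the backbone. The feature table, however, places it downstream of OPA1, as expected for an N1-type vector, so the fusion is C-terminal to OPA1. The table also annotates it as mEGFP, the monomeric A206K variant.

OPA1 is a dynamin-family GTPase of the mitochondrial inner membrane. The plasmid name and the associated structural study of OPA1 helical assemblies suggest that H631A was designed to disrupt an assembly interface. This would allow the mutant's localisation and effects on mitochondria to be examined in transfected cells.
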