Addgene plasmid #204432: Interface-1 (e)
Purpose: Mammalian expression plasmid of GFP-tagged hOpa1 isoform 1 mutant protein.
Depositing lab: Keir Neuman. Depositing organization: National Heart, Lung, and Blood Institute (NHLBI). Publication: OPA1 helical structures give perspective to mitochondrial dysfunction. Nyenhuis SB, Wu X, Strub MP, Yim YI, Stanton AE, Baena V, Syed ZA, Canagarajah B, Hammer JA, Hinshaw JE. Nature. 2023 Aug 23. doi: 10.1038/s41586-023-06462-1. PubMed 37612506.
Backbone
  Vector backbone: pEGFP-N1
  Backbone manufacturer: Clontech
  Vector type: Mammalian Expression
  Selectable markers: Neomycin (select with G418)
Growth in bacteria
  Bacterial resistance: Kanamycin, 50 μg/mL
  Growth temperature: 37°C
  Growth strain: DH5alpha
  Copy number: High Copy
Gene/Insert
  Gene/Insert name: hOpa1 isoform 1
  Species: H. sapiens (human)
  Mutation: H631A
  Entrez Gene: OPA1 (a.k.a. BERHS, MGM1, MTDPS14, NPG, NTG, largeG)
  Promoter: CMV
  Tag / fusion protein: EGFP (N terminal on backbone)
  Cloning method: Unknown
  Sequencing primers: 5′ CNV-F; 3′ SV40-pArev
Terms and licenses: Academic/Nonprofit Terms; Industry Terms: Not Available to Industry
How to cite: Interface-1 (e) was a gift from Keir Neuman (Addgene plasmid # 204432 ; http://n2t.net/addgene:204432 ; RRID:Addgene_204432)
